>Addgene plasmid #131877 | pDONR221_SLC6A15 | addgene full sequence | sequence record 259040 | Addgene NGS Result
CTTTCCTGCGTTATCCCCTGATTCTGTGGATAACCGTATTACCGCCTTTGAGTGAGCTGATACCGCTCGC
CGCAGCCGAACGACCGAGCGCAGCGAGTCAGTGAGCGAGGAAGCGGAAGAGCGCCCAATACGCAAACCGC
CTCTCCCCGCGCGTTGGCCGATTCATTAATGCAGCTGGCACGACAGGTTTCCCGACTGGAAAGCGGGCAG
TGAGCGCAACGCAATTAATACGCGTACCGCTAGCCAGGAAGAGTTTGTAGAAACGCAAAAAGGCCATCCG
TCAGGATGGCCTTCTGCTTAGTTTGATGCCTGGCAGTTTATGGCGGGCGTCCTGCCCGCCACCCTCCGGG
CCGTTGCTTCACAACGTTCAAATCCGCTCCCGGCGGATTTGTCCTACTCAGGAGAGCGTTCACCGACAAA
CAACAGATAAAACGAAAGGCCCAGTCTTCCGACTGAGCCTTTCGTTTTATTTGATGCCTGGCAGTTCCCT
ACTCTCGCGTTAACGCTAGCATGGATGTTTTCCCAGTCACGACGTTGTAAAACGACGGCCAGTCTTAAGC
TCGGGCCCCAAATAATGATTTTATTTTGACTGATAGTGACCTGTTCGTTGCAACACATTGATGAGCAATG
CTTTTTTATAATGCCAACTTTGTACAAAAAAGCAGGCTCCACCATGCCCAAGAACTCTAAGGTGGTGAAG
AGGGAGCTGGACGATGACGTGACCGAGAGCGTGAAGGATCTGCTGTCCAATGAGGACGCCGCCGATGACG
CCTTCAAGACCAGCGAGCTGATCGTGGATGGCCAGGAGGAGAAGGATACAGACGTGGAGGAGGGAAGCGA
GGTGGAGGACGAGAGGCCAGCATGGAACTCCAAGCTGCAGTACATCCTGGCACAAGTGGGCTTCTCCGTG
GGACTGGGCAACGTGTGGAGATTTCCTTATCTGTGCCAGAAGAATGGCGGCGGCGCCTACCTGCTGCCTT
ATCTGATCCTGCTGATGGTCATCGGCATCCCACTGTTCTTTCTGGAGCTGTCTGTGGGACAGAGGATCAG
GAGAGGATCCATCGGCGTGTGGAACTACATCTCTCCCAAGCTGGGCGGCATCGGCTTCGCCTCTTGCGTG
GTGTGCTACTTTGTGGCCCTGTACTATAATGTGATCATCGGCTGGAGCCTGTTCTATTTTTCCCAGTCTT
TCCAGCAGCCACTGCCCTGGGATCAGTGCCCCCTGGTGAAGAACGCCTCCCACACCTTTGTGGAGCCTGA
GTGTGAGCAGAGCTCCGCAACTACATACTATTGGTACCGAGAGGCCCTGAACATCTCTAGCTCCATCAGC
GAGTCCGGCGGCCTGAATTGGAAGATGACAATCTGCCTGCTGGCAGCATGGGTCATGGTGTGCCTGGCCA
TGATCAAGGGCATCCAGTCTAGCGGCAAGATCATCTACTTCTCCTCTCTGTTTCCTTATGTGGTGCTGAT
CTGCTTCCTGATCAGGGCCTTTCTGCTGAATGGCAGCATCGACGGCATCCGCCACATGTTCACCCCAAAG
CTGGAGATCATGCTGGAGCCAAAAGTGTGGAGGGAGGCAGCAACACAGGTGTTCTTTGCACTGGGACTGG
GATTCGGAGGCGTGATCGCCTTTAGCTCCTACAACAAGCGCGATAACAATTGCCACTTCGACGCCGTGCT
GGTGTCTTTTATCAATTTCTTTACCAGCGTGCTGGCCACACTGGTGGTGTTCGCCGTGCTGGGCTTTAAG
GCCAACGTGATCAATGAGAAGTGTATCACCCAGAACTCCGAGACAATCATGAAGTTCCTGAAGATGGGCA
ACATCTCTCAGGATATCATCCCACACCACATCAATCTGAGCACCGTGACAGCCGAGGATTACCACCTGGT
GTATGACATCATCCAGAAGGTGAAGGAGGAGGAGTTTCCCGCCCTGCACCTGAACTCCTGTAAGATCGAG
GAGGAGCTGAATAAGGCAGTGCAGGGAACCGGACTGGCCTTCATCGCCTTTACCGAGGCCATGACACACT
TCCCAGCCTCCCCCTTTTGGTCTGTGATGTTCTTTCTGATGCTGGTGAATCTGGGCCTGGGCAGCATGTT
CGGCACCATCGAGGGCATCGTGACCCCTATCGTGGACACCTTCAAGGTGCGGAAGGAGATCCTGACAGTG
ATCTGCTGTCTGCTGGCCTTCTGCATCGGCCTGATCTTTGTGCAGCGCAGCGGCAACTACTTCGTGACCA
TGTTTGATGACTATTCCGCCACACTGCCACTGCTGATCGTGGTCATCCTGGAGAATATCGCCGTGTGCTT
CGTGTACGGCATCGATAAGTTTATGGAGGATCTGAAGGACATGCTGGGCTTCGCCCCATCCAGATACTAC
TACTACATGTGGAAGTACATCTCTCCCCTGATGCTGCTGTCTCTGCTGATCGCCAGCGTGGTGAACATGG
GCCTGAGCCCCCCTGGCTACAATGCCTGGATCGAGGACAAGGCCTCCGAGGAGTTCCTGTCTTATCCAAC
CTGGGGACTGGTGGTGTGCGTGAGCCTGGTGGTGTTTGCCATCCTGCCTGTGCCAGTGGTGTTCATCGTG
AGGCGCTTTAACCTGATCGATGACTCTAGCGGCAATCTGGCCTCCGTGACCTACAAGCGGGGCAGAGTGC
TGAAGGAGCCTGTGAACCTGGAGGGCGATGACACATCTCTGATCCACGGCAAGATCCCAAGCGAGATGCC
CTCCCCTAACTTCGGCAAGAATATCTATCGGAAGCAGTCTGGCAGCCCCACCCTGGATACAGCCCCTAAT
GGCAGATACGGCATCGGCTATCTGATGGCCGATATCATGCCTGACATGCCAGAGAGCGACCTGGACCCAG
CTTTCTTGTACAAAGTTGGCATTATAAGAAAGCATTGCTTATCAATTTGTTGCAACGAACAGGTCACTAT
CAGTCAAAATAAAATCATTATTTGCCATCCAGCTGATATCCCCTATAGTGAGTCGTATTACATGGTCATA
GCTGTTTCCTGGCAGCTCTGGCCCGTGTCTCAAAATCTCTGATGTTACATTGCACAAGATAAAAATATAT
CATCATGAACAATAAAACTGTCTGCTTACATAAACAGTAATACAAGGGGTGTTATGAGCCATATTCAACG
GGAAACGTCGAGGCCGCGATTAAATTCCAACATGGATGCTGATTTATATGGGTATAAATGGGCTCGCGAT
AATGTCGGGCAATCAGGTGCGACAATCTATCGCTTGTATGGGAAGCCCGATGCGCCAGAGTTGTTTCTGA
AACATGGCAAAGGTAGCGTTGCCAATGATGTTACAGATGAGATGGTCAGACTAAACTGGCTGACGGAATT
TATGCCTCTTCCGACCATCAAGCATTTTATCCGTACTCCTGATGATGCATGGTTACTCACCACTGCGATC
CCCGGAAAAACAGCATTCCAGGTATTAGAAGAATATCCTGATTCAGGTGAAAATATTGTTGATGCGCTGG
CAGTGTTCCTGCGCCGGTTGCATTCGATTCCTGTTTGTAATTGTCCTTTTAACAGCGATCGCGTATTTCG
TCTCGCTCAGGCGCAATCACGAATGAATAACGGTTTGGTTGATGCGAGTGATTTTGATGACGAGCGTAAT
GGCTGGCCTGTTGAACAAGTCTGGAAAGAAATGCATAAACTTTTGCCATTCTCACCGGATTCAGTCGTCA
CTCATGGTGATTTCTCACTTGATAACCTTATTTTTGACGAGGGGAAATTAATAGGTTGTATTGATGTTGG
ACGAGTCGGAATCGCAGACCGATACCAGGATCTTGCCATCCTATGGAACTGCCTCGGTGAGTTTTCTCCT
TCATTACAGAAACGGCTTTTTCAAAAATATGGTATTGATAATCCTGATATGAATAAATTGCAGTTTCATT
TGATGCTCGATGAGTTTTTCTAATCAGAATTGGTTAATTGGTTGTAACACTGGCAGAGCATTACGCTGAC
TTGACGGGACGGCGCAAGCTCATGACCAAAATCCCTTAACGTGAGTTACGCGTCGTTCCACTGAGCGTCA
GACCCCGTAGAAAAGATCAAAGGATCTTCTTGAGATCCTTTTTTTCTGCGCGTAATCTGCTGCTTGCAAA
CAAAAAAACCACCGCTACCAGCGGTGGTTTGTTTGCCGGATCAAGAGCTACCAACTCTTTTTCCGAAGGT
AACTGGCTTCAGCAGAGCGCAGATACCAAATACTGTTCTTCTAGTGTAGCCGTAGTTAGGCCACCACTTC
AAGAACTCTGTAGCACCGCCTACATACCTCGCTCTGCTAATCCTGTTACCAGTGGCTGCTGCCAGTGGCG
ATAAGTCGTGTCTTACCGGGTTGGACTCAAGACGATAGTTACCGGATAAGGCGCAGCGGTCGGGCTGAAC
GGGGGGTTCGTGCACACAGCCCAGCTTGGAGCGAACGACCTACACCGAACTGAGATACCTACAGCGTGAG
CTATGAGAAAGCGCCACGCTTCCCGAAGGGAGAAAGGCGGACAGGTATCCGGTAAGCGGCAGGGTCGGAA
CAGGAGAGCGCACGAGGGAGCTTCCAGGGGGAAACGCCTGGTATCTTTATAGTCCTGTCGGGTTTCGCCA
CCTCTGACTTGAGCGTCGATTTTTGTGATGCTCGTCAGGGGGGCGGAGCCTATGGAAAAACGCCAGCAAC
GCGGCCTTTTTACGGTTCCTGGCCTTTTGCTGGCCTTTTGCTCACATGTT
Features (pLannotate 1.2.2; 10 found; start..end, strand, type, name):
    121..213     +  CDS            lacI (fragment): lac repressor; lacI; The lac repressor binds to the lac operator to inhibit transcription in E. coli. This inhibition can be relieved by adding lactose or isopropyl-β-D-thiogalactopyranoside (IPTG).
    268..295     -  terminator     rrnB T2 terminator: transcription terminator T2 from the E. coli rrnB gene
    427..470     +  terminator     rrnB T1 terminator: Escherichia coli rrnB; transcription terminator T1 from the E. coli rrnB gene
    517..553     -  CDS            lacZα (fragment): LacZα fragment of β-galactosidase; lacZ fragment
    569..668     +  protein_bind   attL1: mutant version of attL; recombination site for the Gateway® LR reaction LR Clonase™
    674..2863    +  CDS            SLC6A15: S6A15_HUMAN - Also known as B0AT2, NTT73, SBAT1. Experimental evidence at protein level: Swiss-Prot protein existence level 1. Functions as a sodium-dependent neutral amino acid transporter. Exhibits preference for the branched-chain amino acids, particularly leucine, valine and isoleucine and methionine. Mediates the saturable, pH-sensitive and electrogenic cotransport of proline and sodium ions with a stoichiometry of 1:1. May have a role as transporter for neurotransmitter precursors into neurons. In contrast to other members of the neurotransmitter transporter family, does not appear to be
   2865..2964    -  protein_bind   attL2: mutant version of attL; recombination site for the Gateway® LR reaction LR Clonase™
   2982..3000    -  promoter       T7 promoter: promoter for bacteriophage T7 RNA polymerase
   3134..3943    +  CDS            KanR: aminoglycoside phosphotransferase; aph(3')-Ia; confers resistance to kanamycin in bacteria or G418 (Geneticin®) in eukaryotes
   4090..4678    +  rep_origin     ori: high-copy-number ColE1/pMB1/pBR322/pUC origin of replication
