[The description below was written by a language model from this plasmid's Addgene catalogue record and pLannotate feature annotations shown in this document.]
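Description:
pDONR221_SLC6A15 is a Gateway entry clone built on the pDONR221 backbone, carrying a codon-optimized open reading frame for human SLC6A15 (also known as B0AT2, NTT73, SBAT1 or V7-3). The full sequenced plasmid is about 4.7 kb. It is maintained in E. coli through a high-copy ColE1/pUC-type origin of replication and is selected with kanamycin via an aminoglycoside phosphotransferase (KanR) gene. Although the catalogue lists the vector type as mammalian expression, the feature table shows no eukaryotic promoter or polyadenylation signal. The plasmid therefore serves as a donor of the ORF rather than as an expression vector.

The roughly 2.2 kb SLC6A15 coding sequence sits directly between attL1 and attL2, the recombination sites used in the Gateway LR reaction. LR Clonase-mediated recombination with an attR-containing destination vector transfers the ORF directionally and in a defined reading frame, so promoter, tags and selection system are set by the chosen destination vector. The rrnB T1 and T2 transcription terminators lie upstream of the cassette, where they limit read-through transcription into the insert in bacteria. A T7 promoter lies just beyond attL2, oriented towards the insert on the opposite strand. The short lacI and lacZα fragments annotated nearby are backbone remnants with no functional role. M13 forward and reverse primer sites flank the cassette for sequence verification.

SLC6A15 encodes a sodium-dependent neutral amino acid transporter with a preference for branched-chain amino acids and methionine, and it also cotransports proline with sodium. The clone belongs to a consortium collection of solute carrier ORFs intended for subcloning into custom expression vectors to study SLC transporter function and support drug discovery.
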