Addgene plasmid #131877: pDONR221_SLC6A15
Purpose: Gateway entry clone with codon-optimized ORF sequence for subcloning into custom expression vectors
Depositing lab: RESOLUTE Consortium & Giulio Superti-Furga. Depositing organization: CeMM Research Center for Molecular Medicine. Publication: The RESOLUTE consortium: unlocking SLC transporters for drug discovery. Superti-Furga G, Lackner D, Wiedmer T, Ingles-Prieto A, Barbosa B, Girardi E, Goldmann U, Gurtl B, Klavins K, Klimek C, Lindinger S, Lineiro-Retes E, Muller AC, Onstein S, Redinger G, Reil D, Sedlyarov V, Wolf G, Crawford M, Everley R, ... Steppan CM. Nat Rev Drug Discov. 2020 Jul;19(7):429-430. doi: 10.1038/d41573-020-00056-6. PubMed 32265506.
Backbone
  Vector backbone: pDONR221
  Backbone manufacturer: Thermo Fisher Scientific
  Backbone size w/o insert (bp): 2550
  Vector type: Mammalian Expression
Growth in bacteria
  Bacterial resistance: Kanamycin, 50 μg/mL
  Growth temperature: 37°C
  Growth strain: Stbl3
  Copy number: High Copy
Gene/Insert
  Gene/Insert name: SLC6A15 (alt name: hv7-3, NTT73, FLJ10316, V7-3, SBAT1)
  Species: H. sapiens (human)
  Insert size (bp): 2190
  Entrez Gene: SLC6A15 (a.k.a. NTT73, SBAT1, V7-3, hv7-3)
  Cloning method: Gateway Cloning
  Sequencing primers: 5′ M13-fwd; 3′ M13-rev
Terms and licenses: Academic/Nonprofit Terms; Industry Terms
Depositor comments: For more information on the full Resolute plasmid collection, please see www.addgene.org/depositor-collections/re-solute/. Please provide your feedback on this plasmid to the RESOLUTE consortium by filling out their RESOLUTE repository feedback form: https://forms.office.com/Pages/ResponsePage.aspx?id=0e05yklzmkS7rjFGQL4N7z4feCLQvEJAmVcOCM_u885UN1JJRko0Ukg4TVQwNTZLOUxPQVJWT1NHUCQlQCN0PWcu
How to cite: pDONR221_SLC6A15 was a gift from RESOLUTE Consortium & Giulio Superti-Furga (Addgene plasmid # 131877 ; http://n2t.net/addgene:131877 ; RRID:Addgene_131877)
