>Addgene plasmid #131877 | pDONR221_SLC6A15 | depositor partial sequence | sequence record 253154 | Codon-optimized ORF of SLC6A15
ATGCCCAAGAACTCTAAGGTGGTGAAGAGGGAGCTGGACGATGACGTGACCGAGAGCGTGAAGGATCTGC
TGTCCAATGAGGACGCCGCCGATGACGCCTTCAAGACCAGCGAGCTGATCGTGGATGGCCAGGAGGAGAA
GGATACAGACGTGGAGGAGGGAAGCGAGGTGGAGGACGAGAGGCCAGCATGGAACTCCAAGCTGCAGTAC
ATCCTGGCACAAGTGGGCTTCTCCGTGGGACTGGGCAACGTGTGGAGATTTCCTTATCTGTGCCAGAAGA
ATGGCGGCGGCGCCTACCTGCTGCCTTATCTGATCCTGCTGATGGTCATCGGCATCCCACTGTTCTTTCT
GGAGCTGTCTGTGGGACAGAGGATCAGGAGAGGATCCATCGGCGTGTGGAACTACATCTCTCCCAAGCTG
GGCGGCATCGGCTTCGCCTCTTGCGTGGTGTGCTACTTTGTGGCCCTGTACTATAATGTGATCATCGGCT
GGAGCCTGTTCTATTTTTCCCAGTCTTTCCAGCAGCCACTGCCCTGGGATCAGTGCCCCCTGGTGAAGAA
CGCCTCCCACACCTTTGTGGAGCCTGAGTGTGAGCAGAGCTCCGCAACTACATACTATTGGTACCGAGAG
GCCCTGAACATCTCTAGCTCCATCAGCGAGTCCGGCGGCCTGAATTGGAAGATGACAATCTGCCTGCTGG
CAGCATGGGTCATGGTGTGCCTGGCCATGATCAAGGGCATCCAGTCTAGCGGCAAGATCATCTACTTCTC
CTCTCTGTTTCCTTATGTGGTGCTGATCTGCTTCCTGATCAGGGCCTTTCTGCTGAATGGCAGCATCGAC
GGCATCCGCCACATGTTCACCCCAAAGCTGGAGATCATGCTGGAGCCAAAAGTGTGGAGGGAGGCAGCAA
CACAGGTGTTCTTTGCACTGGGACTGGGATTCGGAGGCGTGATCGCCTTTAGCTCCTACAACAAGCGCGA
TAACAATTGCCACTTCGACGCCGTGCTGGTGTCTTTTATCAATTTCTTTACCAGCGTGCTGGCCACACTG
GTGGTGTTCGCCGTGCTGGGCTTTAAGGCCAACGTGATCAATGAGAAGTGTATCACCCAGAACTCCGAGA
CAATCATGAAGTTCCTGAAGATGGGCAACATCTCTCAGGATATCATCCCACACCACATCAATCTGAGCAC
CGTGACAGCCGAGGATTACCACCTGGTGTATGACATCATCCAGAAGGTGAAGGAGGAGGAGTTTCCCGCC
CTGCACCTGAACTCCTGTAAGATCGAGGAGGAGCTGAATAAGGCAGTGCAGGGAACCGGACTGGCCTTCA
TCGCCTTTACCGAGGCCATGACACACTTCCCAGCCTCCCCCTTTTGGTCTGTGATGTTCTTTCTGATGCT
GGTGAATCTGGGCCTGGGCAGCATGTTCGGCACCATCGAGGGCATCGTGACCCCTATCGTGGACACCTTC
AAGGTGCGGAAGGAGATCCTGACAGTGATCTGCTGTCTGCTGGCCTTCTGCATCGGCCTGATCTTTGTGC
AGCGCAGCGGCAACTACTTCGTGACCATGTTTGATGACTATTCCGCCACACTGCCACTGCTGATCGTGGT
CATCCTGGAGAATATCGCCGTGTGCTTCGTGTACGGCATCGATAAGTTTATGGAGGATCTGAAGGACATG
CTGGGCTTCGCCCCATCCAGATACTACTACTACATGTGGAAGTACATCTCTCCCCTGATGCTGCTGTCTC
TGCTGATCGCCAGCGTGGTGAACATGGGCCTGAGCCCCCCTGGCTACAATGCCTGGATCGAGGACAAGGC
CTCCGAGGAGTTCCTGTCTTATCCAACCTGGGGACTGGTGGTGTGCGTGAGCCTGGTGGTGTTTGCCATC
CTGCCTGTGCCAGTGGTGTTCATCGTGAGGCGCTTTAACCTGATCGATGACTCTAGCGGCAATCTGGCCT
CCGTGACCTACAAGCGGGGCAGAGTGCTGAAGGAGCCTGTGAACCTGGAGGGCGATGACACATCTCTGAT
CCACGGCAAGATCCCAAGCGAGATGCCCTCCCCTAACTTCGGCAAGAATATCTATCGGAAGCAGTCTGGC
AGCCCCACCCTGGATACAGCCCCTAATGGCAGATACGGCATCGGCTATCTGATGGCCGATATCATGCCTG
ACATGCCAGAGAGCGACCTG
